>Addgene plasmid #155062 | pLCHKO_TK1_HPRT1_Lb_4 | addgene full sequence | sequence record 308576 | Addgene NGS Result
CCGCTACCAGCGGTGGTTTGTTTGCCGGATCAAGAGCTACCAACTCTTTTTCCGAAGGTAACTGGCTTCA
GCAGAGCGCAGATACCAAATACTGTTCTTCTAGTGTAGCCGTAGTTAGGCCACCACTTCAAGAACTCTGT
AGCACCGCCTACATACCTCGCTCTGCTAATCCTGTTACCAGTGGCTGCTGCCAGTGGCGATAAGTCGTGT
CTTACCGGGTTGGACTCAAGACGATAGTTACCGGATAAGGCGCAGCGGTCGGGCTGAACGGGGGGTTCGT
GCACACAGCCCAGCTTGGAGCGAACGACCTACACCGAACTGAGATACCTACAGCGTGAGCTATGAGAAAG
CGCCACGCTTCCCGAAGGGAGAAAGGCGGACAGGTATCCGGTAAGCGGCAGGGTCGGAACAGGAGAGCGC
ACGAGGGAGCTTCCAGGGGGAAACGCCTGGTATCTTTATAGTCCTGTCGGGTTTCGCCACCTCTGACTTG
AGCGTCGATTTTTGTGATGCTCGTCAGGGGGGCGGAGCCTATGGAAAAACGCCAGCAACGCGGCCTTTTT
ACGGTTCCTGGCCTTTTGCTGGCCTTTTGCTCACATGTTCTTTCCTGCGTTATCCCCTGATTCTGTGGAT
AACCGTATTACCGCCTTTGAGTGAGCTGATACCGCTCGCCGCAGCCGAACGACCGAGCGCAGCGAGTCAG
TGAGCGAGGAAGCGGAAGAGCGCCCAATACGCAAACCGCCTCTCCCCGCGCGTTGGCCGATTCATTAATG
CAGCTGGCACGACAGGTTTCCCGACTGGAAAGCGGGCAGTGAGCGCAACGCAATTAATGTGAGTTAGCTC
ACTCATTAGGCACCCCAGGCTTTACACTTTATGCTTCCGGCTCGTATGTTGTGTGGAATTGTGAGCGGAT
AACAATTTCACACAGGAAACAGCTATGACCATGATTACGCCAAGCGCGCAATTAACCCTCACTAAAGGGA
ACAAAAGCTGGAGCTGCAAGCTTAATGTAGTCTTATGCAATACTCTTGTAGTCTTGCAACATGGTAACGA
TGAGTTAGCAACATGCCTTACAAGGAGAGAAAAAGCACCGTGCATGCCGATTGGTGGAAGTAAGGTGGTA
CGATCGTGCCTTATTAGGAAGGCAACAGACGGGTCTGACATGGATTGGACGAACCACTGAATTGCCGCAT
TGCAGAGATATTGTATTTAAGTGCCTAGCTCGATACATAAACGGGTCTCTCTGGTTAGACCAGATCTGAG
CCTGGGAGCTCTCTGGCTAACTAGGGAACCCACTGCTTAAGCCTCAATAAAGCTTGCCTTGAGTGCTTCA
AGTAGTGTGTGCCCGTCTGTTGTGTGACTCTGGTAACTAGAGATCCCTCAGACCCTTTTAGTCAGTGTGG
AAAATCTCTAGCAGTGGCGCCCGAACAGGGACTTGAAAGCGAAAGGGAAACCAGAGGAGCTCTCTCGACG
CAGGACTCGGCTTGCTGAAGCGCGCACGGCAAGAGGCGAGGGGCGGCGACTGGTGAGTACGCCAAAAATT
TTGACTAGCGGAGGCTAGAAGGAGAGAGATGGGTGCGAGAGCGTCAGTATTAAGCGGGGGAGAATTAGAT
CGCGATGGGAAAAAATTCGGTTAAGGCCAGGGGGAAAGAAAAAATATAAATTAAAACATATAGTATGGGC
AAGCAGGGAGCTAGAACGATTCGCAGTTAATCCTGGCCTGTTAGAAACATCAGAAGGCTGTAGACAAATA
CTGGGACAGCTACAACCATCCCTTCAGACAGGATCAGAAGAACTTAGATCATTATATAATACAGTAGCAA
CCCTCTATTGTGTGCATCAAAGGATAGAGATAAAAGACACCAAGGAAGCTTTAGACAAGATAGAGGAAGA
GCAAAACAAAAGTAAGACCACCGCACAGCAAGCGGCCGCTGATCTTCAGACCTGGAGGAGGAGATATGAG
GGACAATTGGAGAAGTGAATTATATAAATATAAAGTAGTAAAAATTGAACCATTAGGAGTAGCACCCACC
AAGGCAAAGAGAAGAGTGGTGCAGAGAGAAAAAAGAGCAGTGGGAATAGGAGCTTTGTTCCTTGGGTTCT
TGGGAGCAGCAGGAAGCACTATGGGCGCAGCGTCAATGACGCTGACGGTACAGGCCAGACAATTATTGTC
TGGTATAGTGCAGCAGCAGAACAATTTGCTGAGGGCTATTGAGGCGCAACAGCATCTGTTGCAACTCACA
GTCTGGGGCATCAAGCAGCTCCAGGCAAGAATCCTGGCTGTGGAAAGATACCTAAAGGATCAACAGCTCC
TGGGGATTTGGGGTTGCTCTGGAAAACTCATTTGCACCACTGCTGTGCCTTGGAATGCTAGTTGGAGTAA
TAAATCTCTGGAACAGATTTGGAATCACACGACCTGGATGGAGTGGGACAGAGAAATTAACAATTACACA
AGCTTAATACACTCCTTAATTGAAGAATCGCAAAACCAGCAAGAAAAGAATGAACAAGAATTATTGGAAT
TAGATAAATGGGCAAGTTTGTGGAATTGGTTTAACATAACAAATTGGCTGTGGTATATAAAATTATTCAT
AATGATAGTAGGAGGCTTGGTAGGTTTAAGAATAGTTTTTGCTGTACTTTCTATAGTGAATAGAGTTAGG
CAGGGATATTCACCATTATCGTTTCAGACCCACCTCCCAACCCCGAGGGGACCCAGAGAATTCAAAAAAA
ACTCTGTGTGCTCAAGGGGGGCTAATCTACACTTAGTAGAAATTAGGAGAGGCTGGCAATATTAAACTAT
CTACACTTAGTAGAAATTAGAACTGGTTATTGTTCAGTCATTATCTACACTTAGTAGAAATTATTGTGGG
GTTGTTTGTTAGGCTCATCTACACTTAGTAGAAATTAGCACCGACTCGGTGCCACTTTTTCAAGTTGATA
ACGGACTAGCCTTATTTCAACTTGCTATGCTGTTTCCAGCATAGCTCTGAAACTCGTCGATGCCTATGAC
AGCCGGTACCTCGTCCTTTCCACAAGATATATAAAGCCAAGAAATCGAAATACTTTCAAGTTACGGTAAG
CATATGATAGTCCATTTTAAAACATAATTTTAAAACTGCAAACTACCCAAGAAATTATTACTTTCTACGT
CACGTATTTTGTACTAATATCTTTGTGTTTACAGTCAAATTAATTCTAATTATCTCTCTAACAGCCTTGT
ATCGTATATGCAAATATGAAGGAATCATGGGAAATAGGCCCTCGAATTCTAGATCTTGAGACAAATGGCA
GTATTCATCCACAATTTTAAAAGAAAAGGGGGGATTGGGGGGTACAGTGCAGGGGAAAGAATAGTAGACA
TAATAGCAACAGACATACAAACTAAAGAATTACAAAAACAAATTACAAAAATTCAAAATTTTCGGGTTTA
TTACAGGGACAGCAGAGATCCACTTTGGCGCCGGCTCGAGGGGGCCCGGGTTGCGCCTTTTCCAAGGCAG
CCCTGGGTTTGCGCAGGGACGCGGCTGCTCTGGGCGTGGTTCCGGGAAACGCAGCGGCGCCGACCCTGGG
TCTCGCACATTCTTCACGTCCGTTCGCAGCGTCACCCGGATCTTCGCCGCTACCCTTGTGGGCCCCCCGG
CGACGCTTCCTGCTCCGCCCCTAAGTCGGGAAGGTTCCTTGCGGTTCGCGGCGTGCCGGACGTGACAAAC
GGAAGCCGCAGCTCACACTAGTACCCTCGCAGACGGACAGCGCCAGGGAGCAATGGCAGCGCGCCGACCG
CGATGGGCTGTGGCCAATAGCGGCTGCTCAGCAGGGCGCGCCGAGAGCAGCGGCCGGGAAGGGGCGGTGC
GGGAGGCGGGGTGTGGGGCGGTAGTGTGGGCCCTGTTCCTGCCCGCGCGGTGTTCCGCATTCTGCAAGCC
TCCGGAGCGCACGTCGGCAGTCGGCTCCCTCGTTGACCGAATCACCGACCTCTCTCCCCAGGGGGATCCA
CCGGAGCTTACCATGACCGAGTACAAGCCCACGGTGCGCCTCGCCACCCGCGACGACGTCCCCAGGGCCG
TACGCACCCTCGCCGCCGCGTTCGCCGACTACCCCGCCACGCGCCACACCGTCGATCCGGACCGCCACAT
CGAGCGGGTCACCGAGCTGCAAGAACTCTTCCTCACGCGCGTCGGGCTCGACATCGGCAAGGTGTGGGTC
GCGGACGACGGCGCCGCCGTGGCGGTCTGGACCACGCCGGAGAGCGTCGAAGCGGGGGCGGTGTTCGCCG
AGATCGGCCCGCGCATGGCCGAGTTGAGCGGTTCCCGGCTGGCCGCGCAGCAACAGATGGAAGGCCTCCT
GGCGCCGCACCGGCCCAAGGAGCCCGCGTGGTTCCTGGCCACCGTCGGTGTTTCGCCCGACCACCAGGGC
AAGGGTCTGGGCAGCGCCGTCGTGCTCCCCGGAGTGGAGGCGGCCGAGCGCGCCGGGGTGCCCGCCTTCC
TGGAGACCTCCGCGCCCCGCAACCTCCCCTTCTACGAGCGGCTCGGCTTCACCGTCACCGCCGACGTCGA
GGTGCCCGAAGGACCGCGCACCTGGTGCATGACCCGCAAGCCCGGTGCCTGAACGCGTTAAGTCGACAAT
CAACCTCTGGATTACAAAATTTGTGAAAGATTGACTGGTATTCTTAACTATGTTGCTCCTTTTACGCTAT
GTGGATACGCTGCTTTAATGCCTTTGTATCATGCTATTGCTTCCCGTATGGCTTTCATTTTCTCCTCCTT
GTATAAATCCTGGTTGCTGTCTCTTTATGAGGAGTTGTGGCCCGTTGTCAGGCAACGTGGCGTGGTGTGC
ACTGTGTTTGCTGACGCAACCCCCACTGGTTGGGGCATTGCCACCACCTGTCAGCTCCTTTCCGGGACTT
TCGCTTTCCCCCTCCCTATTGCCACGGCGGAACTCATCGCCGCCTGCCTTGCCCGCTGCTGGACAGGGGC
TCGGCTGTTGGGCACTGACAATTCCGTGGTGTTGTCGGGGAAATCATCGTCCTTTCCTTGGCTGCTCGCC
TGTGTTGCCACCTGGATTCTGCGCGGGACGTCCTTCTGCTACGTCCCTTCGGCCCTCAATCCAGCGGACC
TTCCTTCCCGCGGCCTGCTGCCGGCTCTGCGGCCTCTTCCGCGTCTTCGCCTTCGCCCTCAGACGAGTCG
GATCTCCCTTTGGGCCGCCTCCCCGCGTCGACTTTAAGACCAATGACTTACAAGGCAGCTGTAGATCTTA
GCCACTTTTTAAAAGAAAAGGGGGGACTGGAAGGGCTAATTCACTCCCAACGAAGACAAGATCTGCTTTT
TGCTTGTACTGGGTCTCTCTGGTTAGACCAGATCTGAGCCTGGGAGCTCTCTGGCTAACTAGGGAACCCA
CTGCTTAAGCCTCAATAAAGCTTGCCTTGAGTGCTTCAAGTAGTGTGTGCCCGTCTGTTGTGTGACTCTG
GTAACTAGAGATCCCTCAGACCCTTTTAGTCAGTGTGGAAAATCTCTAGCAGTACGTATAGTAGTTCATG
TCATCTTATTATTCAGTATTTATAACTTGCAAAGAAATGAATATCAGAGAGTGAGAGGAACTTGTTTATT
GCAGCTTATAATGGTTACAAATAAAGCAATAGCATCACAAATTTCACAAATAAAGCATTTTTTTCACTGC
ATTCTAGTTGTGGTTTGTCCAAACTCATCAATGTATCTTATCATGTCTGGCTCTAGCTATCCCGCCCCTA
ACTCCGCCCATCCCGCCCCTAACTCCGCCCAGTTCCGCCCATTCTCCGCCCCATGGCTGACTAATTTTTT
TTATTTATGCAGAGGCCGAGGCCGCCTCGGCCTCTGAGCTATTCCAGAAGTAGTGAGGAGGCTTTTTTGG
AGGCCTAGGGACGTACCCAATTCGCCCTATAGTGAGTCGTATTACGCGCGCTCACTGGCCGTCGTTTTAC
AACGTCGTGACTGGGAAAACCCTGGCGTTACCCAACTTAATCGCCTTGCAGCACATCCCCCTTTCGCCAG
CTGGCGTAATAGCGAAGAGGCCCGCACCGATCGCCCTTCCCAACAGTTGCGCAGCCTGAATGGCGAATGG
G
[124 nt withheld, positions 6092-6215]
C
[91 nt withheld, positions 6217-6307]
A
[49 nt withheld, positions 6309-6357]
CCTTTGACGTTGGAGTCCACGTTCTTT
[37 nt withheld, positions 6385-6421]
ACCCTATCTCGGTCTATTCTTTTGATTTATAAGGGATTTTGCCGATTTCGGCCTATTGGTTAAAAAATGA
GCTGATTTAACAAAAATTTAACGCGAATTTTAACAAAATATTAACGCTTACAATTTAGGTGGCACTTTTC
GGGGAAATGTGCGCGGAACCCCTATTTGTTTATTTTTCTAAATACATTCAAATATGTATCCGCTCATGAG
ACAATAACCCTGATAAATGCTTCAATAATATTGAAAAAGGAAGAGTATGAGTATTCAACATTTCCGTGTC
GCCCTTATTCCCTTTTTTGCGGCATTTTGCCTTCCTGTTTTTGCTCACCCAGAAACGCTGGTGAAAGTAA
AAGATGCTGAAGATCAGTTGGGTGCACGAGTGGGTTACATCGAACTGGATCTCAACAGCGGTAAGATCCT
TGAGAGTTTTCGCCCCGAAGAACGTTTTCCAATGATGAGCACTTTTAAAGTTCTGCTATGTGGCGCGGTA
TTATCCCGTATTGACGCCGGGCAAGAGCAACTCGGTCGCCGCATACACTATTCTCAGAATGACTTGGTTG
AGTACTCACCAGTCACAGAAAAGCATCTTACGGATGGCATGACAGTAAGAGAATTATGCAGTGCTGCCAT
AACCATGAGTGATAACACTGCGGCCAACTTACTTCTGACAACGATCGGAGGACCGAAGGAGCTAACCGCT
TTTTTGCACAACATGGGGGATCATGTAACTCGCCTTGATCGTTGGGAACCGGAGCTGAATGAAGCCATAC
CAAACGACGAGCGTGACACCACGATGCCTGTAGCAATGGCAACAACGTTGCGCAAACTATTAACTGGCGA
ACTACTTACTCTAGCTTCCCGGCAACAATTAATAGACTGGATGGAGGCGGATAAAGTTGCAGGACCACTT
CTGCGCTCGGCCCTTCCGGCTGGCTGGTTTATTGCTGATAAATCTGGAGCCGGTGAGCGTGGGTCTCGCG
GTATCATTGCAGCACTGGGGCCAGATGGTAAGCCCTCCCGTATCGTAGTTATCTACACGACGGGGAGTCA
GGCAACTATGGATGAACGAAATAGACAGATCGCTGAGATAGGTGCCTCACTGATTAAGCATTGGTAACTG
TCAGACCAAGTTTACTCATATATACTTTAGATTGATTTAAAACTTCATTTTTAATTTAAAAGGATCTAGG
TGAAGATCCTTTTTGATAATCTCATGACCAAAATCCCTTAACGTGAGTTTTCGTTCCACTGAGCGTCAGA
CCCCGTAGAAAAGATCAAAGGATCTTCTTGAGATCCTTTTTTTCTGCGCGTAATCTGCTGCTTGCAAACA
AAAAAACCA
Features (pLannotate 1.2.2; 27 found; start..end, strand, type, name):
    720..812     +  CDS            lacI (fragment): lac repressor; lacI; The lac repressor binds to the lac operator to inhibit transcription in E. coli. This inhibition can be relieved by adding lactose or isopropyl-β-D-thiogalactopyranoside (IPTG).
    825..846     +  protein_bind   CAP binding site: CAP binding activates transcription in the presence of cAMP. E. coli catabolite activator protein
    861..891     +  promoter       lac promoter: promoter for the E. coli lac operon
    899..915     +  protein_bind   lac operator: The lac repressor binds to the lac operator to inhibit transcription in E. coli. This inhibition can be relieved by adding lactose or isopropyl-β-D-thiogalactopyranoside (IPTG). lac repressor encoded by lacI
    960..978     +  promoter       T3 promoter: promoter for bacteriophage T3 RNA polymerase
   1006..1232    +  promoter       RSV promoter: Rous sarcoma virus enhancer/promoter
   1233..1413    +  LTR            5' LTR (truncated): truncated 5' long terminal repeat (LTR) from HIV-1
   1460..1585    +  misc_feature   HIV-1 Ψ: packaging signal of human immunodeficiency virus type 1
   1569..1932    +  CDS            HIV-1 gag (fragment): gag protein from human immunodeficiency virus 1; gag
   2078..2311    +  misc_feature   RRE: The Rev response element (RRE) of HIV-1 allows for Rev-dependent mRNA export from the nucleus to the cytoplasm.
   2688..2714    +  CDS            Rev (fragment): human immunodeficiency virus 1 (HIV-1) Rev protein; rev; enhances nuclear export of unspliced and incompletely spliced viral mRNAs
   2908..2975    -  misc_RNA       tracrRNA (fragment): trans-activating CRISPR RNA for the Streptococcus pyogenes CRISPR/Cas9 system
   3023..3263    -  promoter       U6 promoter: RNA polymerase III promoter for human U6 snRNA
   3305..3422    +  misc_feature   cPPT/CTS: central polypurine tract and central termination sequence of HIV-1
   3481..3981    +  promoter       hPGK promoter: human phosphoglycerate kinase 1 promoter
   4003..4602    +  CDS            PuroR (fragment): puromycin N-acetyltransferase; pac from Streptomyces; confers resistance to puromycin
   4618..5206    +  misc_feature   WPRE: woodchuck hepatitis virus posttranscriptional regulatory element
   5257..5276    +  misc_feature   cPPT/CTS (fragment): central polypurine tract and central termination sequence of HIV-1
   5278..5511    +  LTR            3' LTR (ΔU3): self-inactivating 3' long terminal repeat (LTR) from HIV-1
   5589..5710    +  polyA_signal   SV40 poly(A) signal: SV40 polyadenylation signal
   5750..5885    +  rep_origin     SV40 ori: SV40 origin of replication
   5906..5924    -  promoter       T7 promoter: promoter for bacteriophage T7 RNA polymerase
   5932..6087    +  CDS            lacZα (fragment): LacZα fragment of β-galactosidase; lacZ fragment
   6092..6520    +  rep_origin     f1 ori (sequence partly withheld): f1 bacteriophage origin of replication; arrow indicates direction of (+) strand synthesis
   6573..6677    +  promoter       AmpR promoter: bla
   6678..7538    +  CDS            AmpR: β-lactamase; bla; confers resistance to ampicillin, carbenicillin, and related antibiotics
   7709..537     +  rep_origin     ori (across the origin): high-copy-number ColE1/pMB1/pBR322/pUC origin of replication
