[The description below was written by a language model from this plasmid's Addgene catalogue record and pLannotate feature annotations shown in this document.]
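Description:
pLCHKO_TK1_HPRT1_Lb_4 is a third-generation-style, self-inactivating HIV-1 lentiviral plasmid built on the pLCHKO backbone for the CHyMErA hybrid Cas9–Cas12a genome-editing system. It is propagated in E. coli through a high-copy ColE1/pUC-type origin with ampicillin selection (AmpR); an f1 origin, an SV40 origin and remnants of lac/lacZα cloning-vector sequence are also annotated. The viral portion comprises an RSV promoter fused to a truncated 5' LTR, the Ψ packaging signal with a gag fragment, the RRE for Rev-dependent export, a cPPT/CTS, WPRE and a ΔU3 3' LTR followed by an SV40 poly(A) signal. Genomic RNA can therefore be packaged when helper functions are supplied in trans, and the integrated provirus lacks LTR promoter activity.

The payload is a 282 bp hybrid guide RNA (hgRNA) array driven by the human U6 Pol III promoter and placed on the antisense strand relative to the viral genome, as the depositor notes and the feature table confirms. The single transcript begins with an SpCas9 spacer against human TK1 and its tracrRNA-derived scaffold. This is followed by four LbCas12a direct-repeat/spacer units, three directed at intergenic sites and one at HPRT1. In cells that also express SpCas9 and LbCas12a, neither of which is encoded here, Cas12a's RNA-processing activity is expected to release the individual guides from the array. A separate hPGK promoter drives puromycin N-acetyltransferase for selection of transduced mammalian cells. The name and design suggest a test of multiplexed Cas12a guide arrays, with the intergenic guides serving as non-genic targets. TK1 and HPRT1 are commonly used drug-selectable loci, but the record does not state the readout.
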