Addgene plasmid #155062: pLCHKO_TK1_HPRT1_Lb_4
Purpose: Lentiviral plasmid for expressing U6 driven multiplexed hybrid guide (hg)RNA targeting TK1 using SpCas9 and three intergenic sites & HPRT1 using LbCas12a (CHyMErA system)
Depositing lab: Benjamin Blencowe & Jason Moffat. Depositing organization: University of Toronto. Publication: Genetic interaction mapping and exon-resolution functional genomics with a hybrid Cas9-Cas12a platform. Gonatopoulos-Pournatzis T, Aregger M, Brown KR, Farhangmehr S, Braunschweig U, Ward HN, Ha KCH, Weiss A, Billmann M, Durbic T, Myers CL, Blencowe BJ, Moffat J. Nat Biotechnol. 2020 May;38(5):638-648. doi: 10.1038/s41587-020-0437-z. Epub 2020 Mar 16. PubMed 32249828.
Backbone
  Vector backbone: pLCHKO
  Backbone size w/o insert (bp): 7481
  Vector type: Mammalian Expression, Lentiviral, CRISPR
  Selectable markers: Puromycin
Growth in bacteria
  Bacterial resistance: Ampicillin, 100 μg/mL
  Growth temperature: 30°C
  Growth strain: NEB Stable
  Copy number: High Copy
Gene/Insert
  Gene/Insert name: (hg)RNA targeting TK1 using SpCas9 and three intergenic sites & HPRT1 using LbCas12a
  gRNA/shRNA sequence: GCTGTCATAGGCATCGACGAgtttcagagctatgctggaaacagcatagcaagttgaaataaggctagtccgttatcaacttgaaaaagtggcaccgagtcggtgctaatttctactaagtgtagatGAGCCTAACAAACAACCCCACAAtaatttctactaagtgtagatAATGACTGAACAATAACCAGTTCtaatttctactaagtgtagatAGTTTAATATTGCCAGCCTCTCCtaatttctactaagtgtagatTAGCCCCCCTTGAGCACACAGAG
  Species: H. sapiens (human)
  Insert size (bp): 282
  Promoter: U6
  Cloning method: Restriction Enzyme; 5′ cloning site BfuAI (destroyed during cloning); 3′ cloning site BfuAI (destroyed during cloning)
  Sequencing primers: 5′ actatcatatgcttaccgtaac
Terms and licenses: Academic/Nonprofit Terms; Industry Terms: Not Available to Industry
Depositor comments: U6-driven hgRNA cassette encoded on anti-sense strand
How to cite: pLCHKO_TK1_HPRT1_Lb_4 was a gift from Benjamin Blencowe & Jason Moffat (Addgene plasmid # 155062 ; http://n2t.net/addgene:155062 ; RRID:Addgene_155062)
